Addgene plasmid #112695: bTub-GFP.766A
Purpose: expressed GFP in testes, under bTub promoter
Depositing lab: Omar Akbari. Depositing organization: University of California, San Diego (UCSD). Publication: Transforming insect population control with precision guided sterile males with demonstration in flies. Kandul NP, Liu J, Sanchez C HM, Wu SL, Marshall JM, Akbari OS. Nat Commun. 2019 Jan 8;10(1):84. doi: 10.1038/s41467-018-07964-7. PubMed 30622266.
Backbone
  Vector backbone: white+attB
  Vector type: Insect Expression
  Selectable markers: mini-white
Growth in bacteria
  Bacterial resistance: Ampicillin, 100 μg/mL
  Growth temperature: 37°C
  Growth strain: DH5alpha
  Copy number: High Copy
Gene/Insert
  Gene/Insert name: bTub-GFP-SV40
  Species: D. melanogaster (fly)
  Promoter: bTub
  Cloning method: Gibson Cloning
  Sequencing primers: 5′ unknown
Terms and licenses: Academic/Nonprofit Terms; Industry Terms: Not Available to Industry
How to cite: bTub-GFP.766A was a gift from Omar Akbari (Addgene plasmid # 112695 ; http://n2t.net/addgene:112695 ; RRID:Addgene_112695)
