[The description below was written by a language model from this plasmid's Addgene catalogue record and pLannotate feature annotations shown in this document.]
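Description:
bTub-GFP.766A is a 9.3 kb insect expression and transgenesis plasmid for Drosophila melanogaster, built by Gibson cloning on a white+attB backbone. It is maintained in E. coli as a high-copy plasmid through a ColE1/pUC-type origin and selected with ampicillin via the β-lactamase gene. The backbone also retains cloning-vector remnants: an f1 phage origin, lacZα and lacI fragments, the lac promoter and operator, and flanking T7 and T3 promoters.

The payload is a bTub-GFP-SV40 cassette. According to the record, a bTub (β-tubulin) promoter drives GFP expression in the testes. The feature table does not annotate this promoter, but an unannotated stretch of roughly 500 bp lies between a loxP site and the EGFP coding sequence, which is where it would be expected. EGFP is followed by an SV40 3′ region containing the small t intron, fragments of the small t and large T antigen sequences, and the SV40 polyadenylation signal. This region serves as the transcript processing and termination element; the T-antigen and NLS annotations within it are sequence remnants rather than intended coding parts.

A φC31 attB site downstream of the cassette allows integrase-mediated insertion into attP docking sites in the fly genome. The mini-white gene provides an eye-colour marker for identifying transformants in a white-mutant background. A single loxP site sits between mini-white and the reporter cassette.

The construct serves as a testis-specific fluorescent reporter in transgenic flies. It was deposited with work on insect population control using precision guided sterile males, although the record does not detail its exact role in that study.
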