Features (pLannotate 1.2.2; 21 found; start..end, strand, type, name):
      2..430     +  rep_origin     f1 ori (sequence partly withheld): f1 bacteriophage origin of replication; arrow indicates direction of (+) strand synthesis
    472..618     -  CDS            lacZα (fragment): LacZα fragment of β-galactosidase; lacZ fragment
    621..639     +  promoter       T7 promoter: promoter for bacteriophage T7 RNA polymerase
    664..4783    +  gene           mini-white: white; This modified version of the white gene lacks part of the first intron.
   4790..4823    -  protein_bind   loxP: Cre-mediated recombination occurs in the 8-bp core sequence (GCATACAT). Cre recombinase
   5351..6070    +  CDS            EGFP: the original enhanced GFP (Yang et al., 1996) mammalian codon-optimized
   6071..6145    +  CDS            small t antigen (fragment): SV40 (simian virus 40) small t antigen
   6147..6212    +  intron         small t intron: SV40 (simian virus 40) small t antigen intron
   6342..6362    +  CDS            SV40 NLS: nuclear localization signal of SV40 (simian virus 40) large T antigen
   6369..6503    +  CDS            LT_POVHA (fragment): Protein inferred from homology: Swiss-Prot protein existence level 3. Isoform large T antigen is a key early protein essential for both driving viral replication and inducing cellular transformation. Plays a role in viral genome replication by driving entry of quiescent cells into the cell cycle and by autoregulating the synthesis of viral early mRNA. Displays highly oncogenic activities by corrupting the host cellular checkpoint mechanisms that guard cell division and the transcription, replication, and repair of DNA. Participates in the modulation of cellular gene expression preceeding viral
   6528..6611    +  CDS            large T antigen (fragment): large T antigen from SV40 (simian virus 40)
   6634..6755    +  polyA_signal   SV40 poly(A) signal: SV40 polyadenylation signal
   6824..6893    +  protein_bind   attB: attB site for the φC31 integrase (Groth et al., 2000) phage φC31 integrase
   7112..7130    -  promoter       T3 promoter: promoter for bacteriophage T3 RNA polymerase
   7175..7191    -  protein_bind   lac operator: The lac repressor binds to the lac operator to inhibit transcription in E. coli. This inhibition can be relieved by adding lactose or isopropyl-β-D-thiogalactopyranoside (IPTG). lac repressor encoded by lacI
   7199..7229    -  promoter       lac promoter: promoter for the E. coli lac operon
   7244..7265    -  protein_bind   CAP binding site: CAP binding activates transcription in the presence of cAMP. E. coli catabolite activator protein
   7278..7370    -  CDS            lacI (fragment): lac repressor; lacI; The lac repressor binds to the lac operator to inhibit transcription in E. coli. This inhibition can be relieved by adding lactose or isopropyl-β-D-thiogalactopyranoside (IPTG).
   7553..8141    -  rep_origin     ori: high-copy-number ColE1/pMB1/pBR322/pUC origin of replication
   8312..9172    -  CDS            AmpR: β-lactamase; bla; confers resistance to ampicillin, carbenicillin, and related antibiotics
   9173..9277    -  promoter       AmpR promoter: bla
>Addgene plasmid #112695 | bTub-GFP.766A | addgene full sequence | sequence record 218866 | Addgene NGS Result
G
[124 nt withheld, positions 2-125]
C
[91 nt withheld, positions 127-217]
A
[49 nt withheld, positions 219-267]
CCTTTGACGTTGGAGTCCACGTTCTTT
[37 nt withheld, positions 295-331]
ACCCTATCTCGGTCTATTCTTTTGATTTATAAGGGATTTTGCCGATTTCGGCCTATTGGTTAAAAAATGA
GCTGATTTAACAAAAATTTAACGCGAATTTTAACAAAATATTAACGCTTACAATTTAGGTGGSCCWTTTM
GGCTGCGCAACTGTTGGGAAGGGCGATCGGTGCGGGCCTCTTCGCTATTACGCCAGCTGGCGAAAGGGGG
ATGTGCTGCAAGGCGATTAAGTTGGGTAACGCCAGGGTTTTCCCAGTCACGACGTTGTAAAACGACGGCC
AGTGAATTGTAATACGACTCACTATAGGGCGAATTGGGTACGTACCGGGCCCCTAGTATGTATGTAAGTT
AATAAAACCCATTTTTGCGGAAAGTAGATAAAAAAAACATTTTTTTTTTTTACTGCACTGGATATCATTG
AACTTATCTGATCAGTTTTAAATTTACTTCGATCCAAGGGTATTTGATGTACCAGGTTCTTTCGATTACC
TCTCACTCAAAATGACATTCCACTCAAAGTCAGCGCTGTTTGCCTCCTTCTCTGTCCACAGAAATATCGC
CGTCTCTTTCGCCGCTGCGTCCGCTATCTCTTTCGCCACCGTTTGTAGCGTTACGTAGCGTCAATGTCCG
CCTTCAGTTGCATTTTGTCAGCGGTTTCGTGACGAAGCTCCAAGCGGTTTACGCCATCAATTAAACACAA
AGTGCTGTGCCAAAACTCCTCTCGCTTCTTATTTTTGTTTGTTTTTTGAGTGATTGGGGTGGTGATTGGT
TTTGGGTGGGTAAGCAGGGGAAAGTGTGAAAAATCCCGGCAATGGGCCAAGAGGATCAGGAGCTATTAAT
TCGCGGAGGCAGCAAACACCCATCTGCCGAGCATCTGAACAATGTGAGTAGTACATGTGCATACATCTTA
AGTTCACTTGATCTATAGGAACTGCGATTGCAACATCAAATTGTCTGCGGCGTGAGAACTGCGACCCACA
AAAATCCCAAACCGCAATTGCACAAACAAATAGTGACACGAAACAGATTATTCTGGTAGCTGTTCTCGCT
ATATAAGACAATTTTTGAGATCATATCATGATCAAGACATCTAAAGGCATTCATTTTCGACTATATTCTT
TTTTACAAAAAATATAACAACCAGATATTTTAAGCTGATCCTAGATGCACAAAAAATAAATAAAAGTATA
AACCTACTTCGTAGGATACTTCGGGGTACTTTTTGTTCGGGGTTAGATGAGCATAACGCTTGTAGTTGAT
ATTTGAGATCCCCTATCATTGCAGGGTGACAGCGGAGCGGCTTCGCAGAGCTGCATTAACCAGGGCTTCG
GGCAGGCCAAAAACTACGGCACGCTCCGGCCACCCAGTCCGCCGGAGGACTCCGGTTCAGGGAGCGGCCA
ACTAGCCGAGAACCTCACCTATGCCTGGCACAATATGGACATCTTTGGGGCGGTCAATCAGCCGGGCTCC
GGATGGCGGCAGCTGGTCAACCGGACACGCGGACTATTCTGCAACGAGCGACACATACCGGCGCCCAGGA
AACATTTGCTCAAGAACGGTGAGTTTCTATTCGCAGTCGGCTGATCTGTGTGAAATCTTAATAAAGGGTC
CAATTACCAATTTGAAACTCAGTTTGCGGCGTGGCCTATCCGGGCGAACTTTTGGCCGTGATGGGCAGTT
CCGGTGCCGGAAAGACGACCCTGCTGAATGCCCTTGCCTTTCGATCGCCGCAGGGCATCCAAGTATCGCC
ATCCGGGATGCGACTGCTCAATGGCCAACCTGTGGACGCCAAGGAGATGCAGGCCAGGTGCGCCTATGTC
CAGCAGGATGACCTCTTTATCGGCTCCCTAACGGCCAGGGAACACCTGATTTTCCAAGCCATGGTGCGGA
TGCCACGACATCTGACCTATCGGCAGCGAGTGGCCCGCGTGGATCAGGTGATCCAGGAGCTTTCGCTCAG
CAAATGTCAGCACACGATCATCGGTGTGCCCGGCAGGGTGAAAGGTCTGTCCGGCGGAGAAAGGAAGCGT
CTGGCATTCGCCTCCGAGGCTCTAACCGATCCGCCGCTTCTGATCTGCGATGAGCCCACCTCCGGACTGG
ACTCCTTTACCGCCCACAGCGTCGTCCAGGTGCTGAAGAAGCTGTCGCAGAAGGGCAAGACCGTCATCCT
GACCATTCATCAGCCGTCTTCCGAGCTGTTTGAGCTCTTTGACAAGATCCTTCTGATGGCCGAGGGCAGG
GTAGCTTTCTTGGGCACTCCCAGCGAAGCCGTCGACTTCTTTTCCTAGTGAGTTCGATGTGTTTATTAAG
GGTATCTAGTATTACATAACATCTCAACTCCTATCCAGCGTGGGTGCCCAGTGTCCTACCAACTACAATC
CGGCGGACTTTTACGTACAGGTGTTGGCCGTTGTGCCCGGACGGGAGATCGAGTCCCGTGATCGGATCGC
CAAGATATGCGACAATTTTGCCATTAGCAAAGTAGCCCGGGATATGGAGCAGTTGTTGGCCACCAAAAAT
CTGGAGAAGCCACTGGAGCAGCCGGAGAATGGGTACACCTACAAGGCCACCTGGTTCATGCAGTTCCGGG
CGGTCCTGTGGCGATCCTGGCTGTCGGTGCTCAAGGAACCACTCCTCGTAAAAGTGCGACTTATTCAGAC
AACGGTGAGTGGTTCCAGTGGAAACAAATGATATAACGCTTACAATTCTTGGAAACAAATTCGCTAGATT
TTAGATAGAATTGCCTGATTCCACACCCTTCTTAGTTTTTTTCAATGAGATGTATAGTTTATAGTTTTGC
AGAAGATAAATAAATTTCATTTAACTCGCGAATATTAATGAGATGCGAGTAACATTTTAATTTGCAGATG
GTTGCCATCTTGATTGGCCTCATCTTTTTGGGCCAACAACTCACGCAAGTGGGTGTGATGAATATCAACG
GAGCCATCTTCCTCTTCCTGACCAACATGACCTTTCAAAACGTCTTTGCCACGATAAATGTAAGTCATGT
TTAGAATACATTTGCATTTCAATAATTTACTAACTTTCTAATGAATCGATTCGATTTAGGTGTTCACCTC
AGAGCTGCCAGTTTTTATGAGGGAGGCCCGAAGTCGACTTTATCGCTGTGACACATACTTTCTGGGCAAA
ACGATTGCCGAATTGCCGCTTTTTCTCACAGTGCCACTGGTCTTCACGGCGATTGCCTATCCGATGATCG
GACTGCGGGCCGGAGTGCTGCACTTCTTCAACTGCCTGGCGCTGGTCACTCTGGTGGCCAATGTGTCAAC
GTCCTTCGGATATCTAATATCCTGCGCCAGCTCCTCGACCTCGATGGCGCTGTCTGTGGGTCCGCCGGTT
ATCATACCATTCCTGCTCTTTGGCGGCTTCTTCTTGAACTCGGGCTCGGTGCCAGTATACCTCAAATGGT
TGTCGTACCTCTCATGGTTCCGTTACGCCAACGAGGGTCTGCTGATTAACCAATGGGCGGACGTGGAGCC
GGGCGAAATTAGCTGCACATCGTCGAACACCACGTGCCCCAGTTCGGGCAAGGTCATCCTGGAGACGCTT
AACTTCTCCGCCGCCGATCTGCCGCTGGACTACGTGGGTCTGGCCATTCTCATCGTGAGCTTCCGGGTGC
TCGCATATCTGGCTCTAAGACTTCGGGCCCGACGCAAGGAGTAGCCGACATATATCCGAAATAACTGCTT
GTTTTTTTTTTTTACCATTATTACCATCGTGTTTACTGTTTATTGCCCCCTCAAAAAGCTAATGTAATTA
TATTTGTGCCAATAAAAACAAGATATGACCTATAGAATACAAGTATTTCCCCTTCGAACATCCCCACAAG
TAGACTTTGGATTTGTCTTCTAACCAAAAGACTTACACACCTGCATACCTTACATCAAAAACTCGTTTAT
CGCTACATAAAACACCGGGATATATTTTTTATATACATACTTTTCAAATCGCGCGCCCTCTTCATAATTC
ACCTCCACCACACCACGTTTCGTAGTTGCTCTTTCGCTGTCTCCCACCCGCTCTCCGCAACACATTCACC
TTTTGTTCGACGACCTTGGAGCGACTGTCGTTAGTTCCGCGCGATTCGGTTCGCTCAAATGGTTCCGAGT
GGTTCATTTCGTCTCAATAGAAATTAGTAATAAATATTTGTATGTACAATTTATTTGCTCCAATATATTT
GTATATATTTCCCTCACAGCTATATTTATTCTAATTTAATATTATGACTTTTTAAGGTAATTTTTTGTGA
CCTGTTCGGAGTGATTAGCGTTACAATTTGAACTGAAAGTGACATCCAGTGTTTGTTCCTTGTGTAGATG
CATCTCAAAAAAATGGTGGGCATAATAGTGTTGTTTATATATATCAAAAATAACAACTATAATAATAAGA
ATACATTTAATTTAGAAAATGCTTGGATTTCACTGGAACTAGGCTAGCATAACTTCGTATAATGTATGCT
ATACGAAGTTATGCTAGCGGATCCGGGAATTGGGAATTGGGCAATATTTAAATGGCGGTCGACCCATCCC
ATTATACACCCATATAAACATTTACAAAGGAGTAAAATCCAGGACATCCATGTCAATATCAATCGTATCA
TCTGGTCGGTAGCCTTGGAATCCTCTATTGCTTCCAAGGCACCGCCAAATCCATCCCATCTCGAATTTTA
GCCGTATATTCGTTTATCTATGTAAGTACTATTAAAGTTTGTGCTCAAAACGGAGAACTGAGTTTTCTGA
AATCGGGGTGTGTGAAATGTGTCGAAGTCGGAAATCGTAGTAGCCTATTTGTGAACATTCGGTGTAGTAA
TCCAAGCCAGGTTCAGTTCACCTCAGTATCAGCTAGCACGTACACGACTAAAATCTAAACCTGAAAAATT
ATACGTTTAAATATTCAGTCTTTTGCCGATTTTTGCCCCACTCAGACTGTTTTAAAAGCTCGATTTTTTT
TTGTACCATTTTTTCGGTGTGAAAAAGGGGCCCTAACTTTACTATCAAAATGGTGAGCAAGGGCGAGGAG
CTGTTCACCGGGGTGGTGCCCATCCTGGTCGAGCTGGACGGCGACGTAAACGGCCACAAGTTCAGCGTGT
CCGGCGAGGGCGAGGGCGATGCCACCTACGGCAAGCTGACCCTGAAGTTCATCTGCACCACCAGCAAGCT
GCCCGTGCCCTGGCCCACCCTCGTGACCACCCTGACCTACGGCGTGCAGTGCTTCAGCCGCTACCCCGAC
CACATGAAGCAGCACGACTTCTTCAAGTCCGCCATGCCCGAAGGCTACGTCCAGGAGCGCACCATCTTCT
TCAAGGACGACGGCAACTACAAGACCCGCGCCGAGGTGAAGTTCGAGGGCGACACCCTGGTGAACCGCAT
CGAGCTGAAGGGCATCGACTTCAAGGAGGACGGCAACATCCTGGGGCACAAGCTGGAGTACAACTACAAC
AGCCACAACGTCTATATCATGGCCGACAAGCAGAAGAACGGCATCAAGGTGAACTTCAAGATCCGCCACA
ACATCGAGGACGGCAGCGTGCAGCTCGCCGACCACTACCAGCAGAACACCCCCATCGGCGACGGCCCCGT
GCTGCTGCCCGACAACCACTACCTGAGCACCCAGTCCGCCCTGAGCAAAGACCCCAACGAGAAGCGCGAT
CACATGGTCCTGCTGGAGTTCGTGACCGCCGCCGGGATCACTCTCGGCATGGACGAGCTGTACAAGTAAG
ATCTTTGTGAAGGAACCTTACTTCTGTGGTGTGACATAATTGGACAAACTACCTACAGAGATTTAAAGCT
CTAAGGTAAATATAAAATTTTTAAGTGTATAATGTGTTAAACTACTGATTCTAATTGTTTGTGTATTTTA
GATTCCAACCTATGGAACTGATGAATGGGAGCAGTGGTGGAATGCCTTTAATGAGGAAAACCTGTTTTGC
TCAGAAGAAATGCCATCTAGTGATGATGAGGCTACTGCTGACTCTCAACATTCTACTCCTCCAAAAAAGA
AGAGAAAGGTAGAAGACCCCAAGGACTTTCCTTCAGAATTGCTAAGTTTTTTGAGTCATGCTGTGTTTAG
TAATAGAACTCTTGCTTGCTTTGCTATTTACACCACAAAGGAAAAAGCTGCACTGCTATACAAGAAAATT
ATGGAAAAATATTTGATGTATAGTGCCTTGACTAGAGATCATAATCAGCCATACCACATTTGTAGAGGTT
TTACTTGCTTTAAAAAACCTCCCACACCTCCCCCTGAACCTGAAACATAAAATGAATGGAATTGTTGTTG
TTAACTTGTTTATTGCAGCTTATAATGGTTACAAATAAAGCAATAGCATCACAAATTTCACAAATAAAGC
ATTTTTTTCACTGCATTCTAGTTGTGGTTTGTCCAAACTCATCAATGTATCTTATCATGTCTGGTTCCAG
GCCGCAACGGTACCTCTAGAGATCCACTAGTGTCGACGATGTAGGTCACGGTCTCGAAGCCGCGGTGCGG
GTGCCAGGGCGTGCCCTTGGGCTCCCCGGGCGCGTACTCCACCTCACCCATCTGGTCCATCATGATGAAC
GGGTCGAGGTGGCGGTAGTTGATCCCGGCGAACGCGCGGCGCACCGGGAAGCCCTCGCCCTCGAAACCGC
TGGGCGCGGTGGTCACGGTGAGCACGGGACGTGCGACGGCGTCGGCGGGTGCGGATACGCGGGGCAGCGT
CAGCGGGTTCTCGACGGTCACGGCGGGCATGTCGACACTAGTTCTAGCCAGCTTTTGTTCCCTTTAGTGA
GGGTTAATTTCGAGCTTGGCGTAATCATGGTCATAGCTGTTTCCTGTGTGAAATTGTTATCCGCTCACAA
TTCCACACAACATACGAGCCGGAAGCATAAAGTGTAAAGCCTGGGGTGCCTAATGAGTGAGCTAACTCAC
ATTAATTGCGTTGCGCTCACTGCCCGCTTTCCAGTCGGGAAACCTGTCGTGCCAGCTGCATTAATGAATC
GGCCAACGCGCGGGGAGAGGCGGTTTGCGTATTGGGCGCTCTTCCGCTTCCTCGCTCACTGACTCGCTGC
GCTCGGTCGTTCGGCTGCGGCGAGCGGTATCAGCTCACTCAAAGGCGGTAATACGGTTATCCACAGAATC
AGGGGATAACGCAGGAAAGAACATGTGAGCAAAAGGCCAGCAAAAGGCCAGGAACCGTAAAAAGGCCGCG
TTGCTGGCGTTTTTCCATAGGCTCCGCCCCCCTGACGAGCATCACAAAAATCGACGCTCAAGTCAGAGGT
GGCGAAACCCGACAGGACTATAAAGATACCAGGCGTTTCCCCCTGGAAGCTCCCTCGTGCGCTCTCCTGT
TCCGACCCTGCCGCTTACCGGATACCTGTCCGCCTTTCTCCCTTCGGGAAGCGTGGCGCTTTCTCATAGC
TCACGCTGTAGGTATCTCAGTTCGGTGTAGGTCGTTCGCTCCAAGCTGGGCTGTGTGCACGAACCCCCCG
TTCAGCCCGACCGCTGCGCCTTATCCGGTAACTATCGTCTTGAGTCCAACCCGGTAAGACACGACTTATC
GCCACTGGCAGCAGCCACTGGTAACAGGATTAGCAGAGCGAGGTATGTAGGCGGTGCTACAGAGTTCTTG
AAGTGGTGGCCTAACTACGGCTACACTAGAAGAACAGTATTTGGTATCTGCGCTCTGCTGAAGCCAGTTA
CCTTCGGAAAAAGAGTTGGTAGCTCTTGATCCGGCAAACAAACCACCGCTGGTAGCGGTGGTTTTTTTGT
TTGCAAGCAGCAGATTACGCGCAGAAAAAAAGGATCTCAAGAAGATCCTTTGATCTTTTCTACGGGGTCT
GACGCTCAGTGGAACGAAAACTCACGTTAAGGGATTTTGGTCATGAGATTATCAAAAAGGATCTTCACCT
AGATCCTTTTAAATTAAAAATGAAGTTTTAAATCAATCTAAAGTATATATGAGTAAACTTGGTCTGACAG
TTACCAATGCTTAATCAGTGAGGCACCTATCTCAGCGATCTGTCTATTTCGTTCATCCATAGTTGCCTGA
CTCCCCGTCGTGTAGATAACTACGATACGGGAGGGCTTACCATCTGGCCCCAGTGCTGCAATGATACCGC
GAGACCCACGCTCACCGGCTCCAGATTTATCAGCAATAAACCAGCCAGCCGGAAGGGCCGAGCGCAGAAG
TGGTCCTGCAACTTTATCCGCCTCCATCCAGTCTATTAATTGTTGCCGGGAAGCTAGAGTAAGTAGTTCG
CCAGTTAATAGTTTGCGCAACGTTGTTGCCATTGCTACAGGCATCGTGGTGTCACGCTCGTCGTTTGGTA
TGGCTTCATTCAGCTCCGGTTCCCAACGATCAAGGCGAGTTACATGATCCCCCATGTTGTGCAAAAAAGC
GGTTAGCTCCTTCGGTCCTCCGATCGTTGTCAGAAGTAAGTTGGCCGCAGTGTTATCACTCATGGTTATG
GCAGCACTGCATAATTCTCTTACTGTCATGCCATCCGTAAGATGCTTTTCTGTGACTGGTGAGTACTCAA
CCAAGTCATTCTGAGAATAGTGTATGCGGCGACCGAGTTGCTCTTGCCCGGCGTCAATACGGGATAATAC
CGCGCCACATAGCAGAACTTTAAAAGTGCTCATCATTGGAAAACGTTCTTCGGGGCGAAAACTCTCAAGG
ATCTTACCGCTGTTGAGATCCAGTTCGATGTAACCCACTCGTGCACCCAACTGATCTTCAGCATCTTTTA
CTTTCACCAGCGTTTCTGGGTGAGCAAAAACAGGAAGGCAAAATGCCGCAAAAAAGGGAATAAGGGCGAC
ACGGAAATGTTGAATACTCATACTCTTCCTTTTTCAATATTATTGAAGCATTTATCAGGGTTATTGTCTC
ATGAGCGGATACATATTTGAATGTATTTAGAAAAATAAACAAATAGGGGTTCCGCGCACATTTCCCCGAA
AAGTGCCAC
